Addgene plasmid #142039: TFORF2340
Purpose: Lentiviral vector for overexpressing transcription factor ORFs with unique 24-bp barcodes. Barcodes facilitate identification of transcription factors in pooled screens.
Depositing lab: Feng Zhang. Depositing organization: Broad Institute. Publication: A transcription factor atlas of directed differentiation. Joung J, Ma S, Tay T, Geiger-Schuller KR, Kirchgatterer PC, Verdine VK, Guo B, Arias-Garcia MA, Allen WE, Singh A, Kuksenko O, Abudayyeh OO, Gootenberg JS, Fu Z, Macrae RK, Buenrostro JD, Regev A, Zhang F. Cell. 2023 Jan 5;186(1):209-229.e26. doi: 10.1016/j.cell.2022.11.026. PubMed 36608654.
Backbone
  Vector backbone: pLX_TRC317
  Backbone manufacturer: Broad Institute Genetic Perturbation Platform
  Backbone size w/o insert (bp): 8264
  Vector type: Mammalian Expression, Lentiviral
  Selectable markers: Puromycin
Growth in bacteria
  Bacterial resistance: Ampicillin, 100 μg/mL
  Growth temperature: 37°C
  Growth strain: NEB Stable
  Copy number: High Copy
Gene/Insert
  Gene/Insert name: MITF
  Species: H. sapiens (human)
  Insert size (bp): 1661
  Entrez Gene: MITF (a.k.a. CMM8, COMMAD, MI, MITF-A, WS2, WS2A, bHLHe32)
  Promoter: EF1a
  Cloning method: Unknown
  Sequencing primers: 5′ GGGTGGAGACTGAAGTTAGGCCAG; 3′ CACATAGCGTAAAAGGAGCAACATAG
Terms and licenses: Academic/Nonprofit Terms; Industry Terms: Not Available to Industry
Depositor comments: NM_006722,ENST00000328528 . The transcription factor ORF portion of this plasmid was synthesized by Genewiz. Please test multiple small colonies in case of plasmid recombination. To make this collection available in a timely manner, a portion of this collection was not fully sequenced by Addgene. If an Addgene verified full plasmid sequence is not available, please contact us prior to placing an order to request the full sequence.
How to cite: TFORF2340 was a gift from Feng Zhang (Addgene plasmid # 142039 ; http://n2t.net/addgene:142039 ; RRID:Addgene_142039)
