[The description below was written by a language model from this plasmid's Addgene catalogue record and pLannotate feature annotations shown in this document.]
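Description:
TFORF2340 is a lentiviral mammalian expression plasmid built on the pLX_TRC317 backbone, carrying a human MITF open reading frame as one member of a barcoded transcription factor ORF collection. The sequenced record is 9,925 nt, which matches the stated backbone plus insert sizes. In bacteria it is maintained through a high-copy ColE1/pUC-type origin and ampicillin resistance (AmpR with its own promoter). An f1 origin and remnants of a lac/lacZα cloning region with flanking T3 and T7 promoters are also present. The depositor warns that recombination can occur during propagation, as is common for LTR-containing plasmids.

The viral portion follows a third-generation, self-inactivating design. An RSV promoter drives a truncated HIV-1 5' LTR, followed by the Ψ packaging signal with a gag fragment, the Rev response element for nuclear export of the genomic RNA, a cPPT/CTS element that aids nuclear import, and a ΔU3 3' LTR with a downstream SV40 poly(A) signal. Within the transfer cassette, an SV40 early promoter/origin segment sits upstream of the puromycin N-acetyltransferase gene, allowing selection of transduced cells. The EF-1α promoter then drives constitutive expression of MITF, a basic helix-loop-helix factor that binds M-box and E-box motifs and is important in melanocyte development. A WPRE downstream of the ORF enhances transcript expression. The unique 24-bp barcode described for this collection is not annotated in the feature table, so its position is not stated. Short hits such as the U6 promoter, small t antigen and Rev fragments appear to be partial matches rather than functional units.

The construct is intended for MITF overexpression, alone or in pooled screens where the barcode identifies the transcription factor delivered to each cell.
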