Features (pLannotate 1.2.2; 31 found; start..end, strand, type, name):
      5..231     +  promoter       RSV promoter: Rous sarcoma virus enhancer/promoter
    232..412     +  LTR            5' LTR (truncated): truncated 5' long terminal repeat (LTR) from HIV-1
    459..584     +  misc_feature   HIV-1 Ψ: packaging signal of human immunodeficiency virus type 1
    568..931     +  CDS            HIV-1 gag (fragment): gag protein from human immunodeficiency virus 1; gag
   1077..1310    +  misc_feature   RRE: The Rev response element (RRE) of HIV-1 allows for Rev-dependent mRNA export from the nucleus to the cytoplasm.
   1687..1713    +  CDS            Rev (fragment): human immunodeficiency virus 1 (HIV-1) Rev protein; rev; enhances nuclear export of unspliced and incompletely spliced viral mRNAs
   1720..1743    +  promoter       SV40 promoter (fragment): SV40 early promoter
   1744..1815    +  promoter       SV40 promoter (fragment): SV40 enhancer and early promoter
   1839..1974    +  rep_origin     SV40 ori: SV40 origin of replication
   2020..2616    +  CDS            PuroR (fragment): puromycin N-acetyltransferase; pac from Streptomyces; confers resistance to puromycin
   2665..2782    +  misc_feature   cPPT/CTS: central polypurine tract and central termination sequence of HIV-1
   2847..2913    +  CDS            small t antigen (fragment): SV40 (simian virus 40) small t antigen
   2920..4098    +  promoter       EF-1α promoter: strong constitutive promoter for human elongation factor EF-1α
   4214..5671    +  CDS            MITF (fragment): MITF_HUMAN - Also known as BHLHE32. Experimental evidence at protein level: Swiss-Prot protein existence level 1. Transcription factor that regulates the expression of genes with essential roles in cell differentiation, proliferation and survival. Binds to M-boxes (5'-TCATGTG-3') and symmetrical DNA sequences (E-boxes) (5'-CACGTG-3') found in the promoters of target genes, such as BCL2 and tyrosinase (TYR). Plays an important role in melanocyte development by regulating the expression of tyrosinase (TYR) and tyrosinase-related protein 1 (TYRP1). Plays a critical role in the differentiation of
   5687..5740    +  promoter       U6 promoter (fragment): RNA polymerase III promoter for human U6 snRNA
   5782..6370    +  misc_feature   WPRE: woodchuck hepatitis virus posttranscriptional regulatory element
   6421..6440    +  misc_feature   cPPT/CTS (fragment): central polypurine tract and central termination sequence of HIV-1
   6442..6675    +  LTR            3' LTR (ΔU3): self-inactivating 3' long terminal repeat (LTR) from HIV-1
   6753..6874    +  polyA_signal   SV40 poly(A) signal: SV40 polyadenylation signal
   6914..7049    +  rep_origin     SV40 ori: SV40 origin of replication
   7070..7088    -  promoter       T7 promoter: promoter for bacteriophage T7 RNA polymerase
   7096..7251    +  CDS            lacZα (fragment): LacZα fragment of β-galactosidase; lacZ fragment
   7256..7684    +  rep_origin     f1 ori (sequence partly withheld): f1 bacteriophage origin of replication; arrow indicates direction of (+) strand synthesis
   7737..7841    +  promoter       AmpR promoter: bla
   7842..8702    +  CDS            AmpR: β-lactamase; bla; confers resistance to ampicillin, carbenicillin, and related antibiotics
   8873..9461    +  rep_origin     ori: high-copy-number ColE1/pMB1/pBR322/pUC origin of replication
   9644..9736    +  CDS            lacI (fragment): lac repressor; lacI; The lac repressor binds to the lac operator to inhibit transcription in E. coli. This inhibition can be relieved by adding lactose or isopropyl-β-D-thiogalactopyranoside (IPTG).
   9749..9770    +  protein_bind   CAP binding site: CAP binding activates transcription in the presence of cAMP. E. coli catabolite activator protein
   9785..9815    +  promoter       lac promoter: promoter for the E. coli lac operon
   9823..9839    +  protein_bind   lac operator: The lac repressor binds to the lac operator to inhibit transcription in E. coli. This inhibition can be relieved by adding lactose or isopropyl-β-D-thiogalactopyranoside (IPTG). lac repressor encoded by lacI
   9884..9902    +  promoter       T3 promoter: promoter for bacteriophage T3 RNA polymerase
>Addgene plasmid #142039 | TFORF2340 | addgene full sequence | sequence record 395928 | Addgene NGS Result
TTAATGTAGTCTTATGCAATACTCTTGTAGTCTTGCAACATGGTAACGATGAGTTAGCAACATGCCTTAC
AAGGAGAGAAAAAGCACCGTGCATGCCGATTGGTGGAAGTAAGGTGGTACGATCGTGCCTTATTAGGAAG
GCAACAGACGGGTCTGACATGGATTGGACGAACCACTGAATTGCCGCATTGCAGAGATATTGTATTTAAG
TGCCTAGCTCGATACATAAACGGGTCTCTCTGGTTAGACCAGATCTGAGCCTGGGAGCTCTCTGGCTAAC
TAGGGAACCCACTGCTTAAGCCTCAATAAAGCTTGCCTTGAGTGCTTCAAGTAGTGTGTGCCCGTCTGTT
GTGTGACTCTGGTAACTAGAGATCCCTCAGACCCTTTTAGTCAGTGTGGAAAATCTCTAGCAGTGGCGCC
CGAACAGGGACTTGAAAGCGAAAGGGAAACCAGAGGAGCTCTCTCGACGCAGGACTCGGCTTGCTGAAGC
GCGCACGGCAAGAGGCGAGGGGCGGCGACTGGTGAGTACGCCAAAAATTTTGACTAGCGGAGGCTAGAAG
GAGAGAGATGGGTGCGAGAGCGTCAGTATTAAGCGGGGGAGAATTAGATCGCGATGGGAAAAAATTCGGT
TAAGGCCAGGGGGAAAGAAAAAATATAAATTAAAACATATAGTATGGGCAAGCAGGGAGCTAGAACGATT
CGCAGTTAATCCTGGCCTGTTAGAAACATCAGAAGGCTGTAGACAAATACTGGGACAGCTACAACCATCC
CTTCAGACAGGATCAGAAGAACTTAGATCATTATATAATACAGTAGCAACCCTCTATTGTGTGCATCAAA
GGATAGAGATAAAAGACACCAAGGAAGCTTTAGACAAGATAGAGGAAGAGCAAAACAAAAGTAAGACCAC
CGCACAGCAAGCGGCCGCTGATCTTCAGACCTGGAGGAGGAGATATGAGGGACAATTGGAGAAGTGAATT
ATATAAATATAAAGTAGTAAAAATTGAACCATTAGGAGTAGCACCCACCAAGGCAAAGAGAAGAGTGGTG
CAGAGAGAAAAAAGAGCAGTGGGAATAGGAGCTTTGTTCCTTGGGTTCTTGGGAGCAGCAGGAAGCACTA
TGGGCGCAGCGTCAATGACGCTGACGGTACAGGCCAGACAATTATTGTCTGGTATAGTGCAGCAGCAGAA
CAATTTGCTGAGGGCTATTGAGGCGCAACAGCATCTGTTGCAACTCACAGTCTGGGGCATCAAGCAGCTC
CAGGCAAGAATCCTGGCTGTGGAAAGATACCTAAAGGATCAACAGCTCCTGGGGATTTGGGGTTGCTCTG
GAAAACTCATTTGCACCACTGCTGTGCCTTGGAATGCTAGTTGGAGTAATAAATCTCTGGAACAGATTTG
GAATCACACGACCTGGATGGAGTGGGACAGAGAAATTAACAATTACACAAGCTTAATACACTCCTTAATT
GAAGAATCGCAAAACCAGCAAGAAAAGAATGAACAAGAATTATTGGAATTAGATAAATGGGCAAGTTTGT
GGAATTGGTTTAACATAACAAATTGGCTGTGGTATATAAAATTATTCATAATGATAGTAGGAGGCTTGGT
AGGTTTAAGAATAGTTTTTGCTGTACTTTCTATAGTGAATAGAGTTAGGCAGGGATATTCACCATTATCG
TTTCAGACCCACCTCCCAACCCCGAGGGGACCCATGCATTGCATCTCAATTAGTCAGCAACCAGGTGTGG
AAAGTCCCCAGGCTCCCCAGCAGGCAGAAGTATGCAAAGCATGCGTCTCAATTAGTCAGCAACCATAGTC
CCGCCCCTAACTCCGCCCATCCCGCCCCTAACTCCGCCCAGTTCCGCCCATTCTCCGCCCCATGGCTGAC
TAATTTTTTTTATTTATGCAGAGGCCGAGGCCGCCTCGGCCTCTGAGCTATTCCAGAAGTAGTGAGGAGG
CTTTTTTGGAGGCCTAGGCTTTTGCAAAAAGCTTTCTAGAGGTACCACCGGAGCTTACCATGACCGAGTA
CAAGCCCACGGTGCGCCTCGCCACCCGCGACGACGTCCCCAGGGCCGTACGCACCCTCGCCGCCGCGTTC
GCCGACTACCCCGCCACGCGCCACACCGTCGATCCGGACCGCCACATCGAGCGGGTCACCGAGCTGCAAG
AACTCTTCCTCACGCGCGTCGGGCTCGACATCGGCAAGGTGTGGGTCGCGGACGACGGCGCCGCCGTGGC
GGTCTGGACCACGCCGGAGAGCGTCGAAGCGGGGGCGGTGTTCGCCGAGATCGGCCCGCGCATGGCCGAG
TTGAGCGGTTCCCGGCTGGCCGCGCAGCAACAGATGGAAGGCCTCCTGGCGCCGCACCGGCCCAAGGAGC
CCGCGTGGTTCCTGGCCACCGTCGGCGTCTCGCCCGACCACCAGGGCAAGGGTCTGGGCAGCGCCGTCGT
GCTCCCCGGAGTGGAGGCGGCCGAGCGCGCCGGGGTGCCCGCCTTCCTGGAGACCTCCGCGCCCCGCAAC
CTCCCCTTCTACGAGCGGCTCGGCTTCACCGTCACCGCCGACGTCGAGGTGCCCGAAGGACCGCGCACCT
GGTGCATGACCCGCAAGCCCGGTGCCAGTTAACGAATTCTAGATCTTGAGACAAATGGCAGTATTCATCC
ACAATTTTAAAAGAAAAGGGGGGATTGGGGGGTACAGTGCAGGGGAAAGAATAGTAGACATAATAGCAAC
AGACATACAAACTAAAGAATTACAAAAACAAATTACAAAAATTCAAAATTTTCGGGTTTATTACAGGGAC
AGCAGAGATCCACTTTGGCGCCGGCTCGAGGCCTGCAGGTGCAAAGATGGATAAAGTTTTAAACAGAGAG
GAATCTTTGCAGCTAATGGACCTTCTAGGTCTTGAAAGGAGTGGGAATTGGCTCCGGTGCCCGTCAGTGG
GCAGAGCGCACATCGCCCACAGTCCCCGAGAAGTTGGGGGGAGGGGTCGGCAATTGAACCGGTGCCTAGA
GAAGGTGGCGCGGGGTAAACTGGGAAAGTGATGTCGTGTACTGGCTCCGCCTTTTTCCCGAGGGTGGGGG
AGAACCGTATATAAGTGCAGTAGTCGCCGTGAACGTTCTTTTTCGCAACGGGTTTGCCGCCAGAACACAG
GTAAGTGCCGTGTGTGGTTCCCGCGGGCCTGGCCTCTTTACGGGTTATGGCCCTTGCGTGCCTTGAATTA
CTTCCACCTGGCTGCAGTACGTGATTCTTGATCCCGAGCTTCGGGTTGGAAGTGGGTGGGAGAGTTCGAG
GCCTTGCGCTTAAGGAGCCCCTTCGCCTCGTGCTTGAGTTGAGGCCTGGCCTGGGCGCTGGGGCCGCCGC
GTGCGAATCTGGTGGCACCTTCGCGCCTGTCTCGCTGCTTTCGATAAGTCTCTAGCCATTTAAAATTTTT
GATGACCTGCTGCGACGCTTTTTTTCTGGCAAGATAGTCTTGTAAATGCGGGCCAAGATCTGCACACTGG
TATTTCGGTTTTTGGGGCCGCGGGCGGCGACGGGGCCCGTGCGTCCCAGCGCACATGTTCGGCGAGGCGG
GGCCTGCGAGCGCGGCCACCGAGAATCGGACGGGGGTAGTCTCAAGCTGGCCGGCCTGCTCTGGTGCCTG
GCCTCGCGCCGCCGTGTATCGCCCCGCCCTGGGCGGCAAGGCTGGCCCGGTCGGCACCAGTTGCGTGAGC
GGAAAGATGGCCGCTTCCCGGCCCTGCTGCAGGGAGCTCAAAATGGAGGACGCGGCGCTCGGGAGAGCGG
GCGGGTGAGTCACCCACACAAAGGAAAAGGGCCTTTCCGTCCTCAGCCGTCGCTTCATGTGACTCCACGG
AGTACCGGGCGCCGTCCAGGCACCTCGATTAGTTCTCGAGCTTTTGGAGTACGTCGTCTTTAGGTTGGGG
GGAGGGGTTTTATGCGATGGAGTTTCCCCACACTGAGTGGGTGGAGACTGAAGTTAGGCCAGCTTGGCAC
TTGATGTAATTCTCCTTGGAATTTGCCCTTTTTGAGTTTGGATCTTGGTTCATTCTCAAGCCTCAGACAG
TGGTTCAAAGTTTTTTTCTTCCATTTCAGGTGTCGTGAGGCTAGCACCGCCACCATGGGACACCTTGAAA
ATACTTCAGTGGTTTTCCCACGAGCTATTTTCTCTCTCTGTGAAAAGGAAACCAGGAAATTGACTCTGTG
CCTGTTTTCAAGAAGCAGTTCCGCCGAGCATCCTGGGGCCTCCAAGCCTCCGATAAGCTCCTCCAGTATG
ACATCACGCATCTTGCTACGCCAGCAACTCATGCGTGAGCAGATGCAGGAGCAGGAGCGCAGGGAGCAGC
AGCAGAAGCTGCAGGCGGCCCAGTTCATGCAACAGAGAGTGCCCGTGAGTCAGACACCAGCCATAAACGT
CAGTGTGCCCACCACCCTTCCCTCTGCCACGCAGGTGCCGATGGAAGTCCTTAAGGTGCAGACCCACCTC
GAAAACCCCACCAAGTACCACATACAGCAAGCCCAACGGCAGCAGGTAAAGCAGTACCTTTCTACCACTT
TAGCAAATAAACATGCCAACCAAGTCCTGAGCTTGCCATGTCCAAACCAGCCTGGCGATCATGTCATGCC
ACCGGTGCCGGGGAGCAGCGCACCCAACAGCCCCATGGCTATGCTTACGCTTAACTCCAACTGTGAAAAA
GAGGGATTTTATAAGTTTGAAGAGCAAAACAGGGCAGAGAGCGAGTGCCCAGGCATGAACACACATTCAC
GAGCGTCCTGTATGCAGATGGATGATGTAATCGATGACATCATTAGCCTAGAATCAAGTTATAATGAGGA
AATCTTGGGCTTGATGGATCCTGCTTTGCAAATGGCAAATACGTTGCCTGTCTCGGGAAACTTGATTGAT
CTTTATGGAAACCAAGGTCTGCCCCCACCAGGCCTCACCATCAGCAACTCCTGTCCAGCCAACCTTCCCA
ACATAAAAAGGGAGCTCACAGAGTCTGAAGCAAGAGCACTGGCCAAAGAGAGGCAGAAAAAGGACAATCA
CAACCTGATTGAACGAAGAAGAAGATTTAACATAAATGACCGCATTAAAGAACTAGGTACTTTGATTCCC
AAGTCAAATGATCCAGACATGCGCTGGAACAAGGGAACCATCTTAAAAGCATCCGTGGACTATATCCGAA
AGTTGCAACGAGAACAGCAACGCGCAAAAGAACTTGAAAACCGACAGAAGAAACTGGAGCACGCCAACCG
GCATTTGTTGCTCAGAATACAGGAACTTGAAATGCAGGCTCGAGCTCATGGACTTTCCCTTATTCCATCC
ACGGGTCTCTGCTCTCCAGATTTGGTGAATCGGATCATCAAGCAAGAACCCGTTCTTGAGAACTGCAGCC
AAGACCTCCTTCAGCATCATGCAGACCTAACCTGTACAACAACTCTCGATCTCACGGATGGCACCATCAC
CTTCAACAACAACCTCGGAACTGGGACTGAGGCCAACCAAGCCTATAGTGTCCCCACAAAAATGGGATCC
AAACTGGAAGACATCCTGATGGACGACACCCTTTCTCCCGTCGGTGTCACTGATCCACTCCTTTCCTCAG
TGTCCCCCGGAGCTTCCAAAACAAGCAGCCGGAGGAGCAGTATGAGCATGGAAGAGACGGAGCACACTTG
TTAGTAATGAACTAGTCCGTAACTTGAAAGTATTTCGATTTCTTGGCTTTATATATCTTGTGGAAAGGAC
GACGTTGCCACAATACTATATCCTTGACGCGTTAAGTCGACAATCAACCTCTGGATTACAAAATTTGTGA
AAGATTGACTGGTATTCTTAACTATGTTGCTCCTTTTACGCTATGTGGATACGCTGCTTTAATGCCTTTG
TATCATGCTATTGCTTCCCGTATGGCTTTCATTTTCTCCTCCTTGTATAAATCCTGGTTGCTGTCTCTTT
ATGAGGAGTTGTGGCCCGTTGTCAGGCAACGTGGCGTGGTGTGCACTGTGTTTGCTGACGCAACCCCCAC
TGGTTGGGGCATTGCCACCACCTGTCAGCTCCTTTCCGGGACTTTCGCTTTCCCCCTCCCTATTGCCACG
GCGGAACTCATCGCCGCCTGCCTTGCCCGCTGCTGGACAGGGGCTCGGCTGTTGGGCACTGACAATTCCG
TGGTGTTGTCGGGGAAATCATCGTCCTTTCCTTGGCTGCTCGCCTGTGTTGCCACCTGGATTCTGCGCGG
GACGTCCTTCTGCTACGTCCCTTCGGCCCTCAATCCAGCGGACCTTCCTTCCCGCGGCCTGCTGCCGGCT
CTGCGGCCTCTTCCGCGTCTTCGCCTTCGCCCTCAGACGAGTCGGATCTCCCTTTGGGCCGCCTCCCCGC
GTCGACTTTAAGACCAATGACTTACAAGGCAGCTGTAGATCTTAGCCACTTTTTAAAAGAAAAGGGGGGA
CTGGAAGGGCTAATTCACTCCCAACGAAGACAAGATCTGCTTTTTGCTTGTACTGGGTCTCTCTGGTTAG
ACCAGATCTGAGCCTGGGAGCTCTCTGGCTAACTAGGGAACCCACTGCTTAAGCCTCAATAAAGCTTGCC
TTGAGTGCTTCAAGTAGTGTGTGCCCGTCTGTTGTGTGACTCTGGTAACTAGAGATCCCTCAGACCCTTT
TAGTCAGTGTGGAAAATCTCTAGCAGTACGTATAGTAGTTCATGTCATCTTATTATTCAGTATTTATAAC
TTGCAAAGAAATGAATATCAGAGAGTGAGAGGAACTTGTTTATTGCAGCTTATAATGGTTACAAATAAAG
CAATAGCATCACAAATTTCACAAATAAAGCATTTTTTTCACTGCATTCTAGTTGTGGTTTGTCCAAACTC
ATCAATGTATCTTATCATGTCTGGCTCTAGCTATCCCGCCCCTAACTCCGCCCATCCCGCCCCTAACTCC
GCCCAGTTCCGCCCATTCTCCGCCCCATGGCTGACTAATTTTTTTTATTTATGCAGAGGCCGAGGCCGCC
TCGGCCTCTGAGCTATTCCAGAAGTAGTGAGGAGGCTTTTTTGGAGGCCTAGGGACGTACCCAATTCGCC
CTATAGTGAGTCGTATTACGCGCGCTCACTGGCCGTCGTTTTACAACGTCGTGACTGGGAAAACCCTGGC
GTTACCCAACTTAATCGCCTTGCAGCACATCCCCCTTTCGCCAGCTGGCGTAATAGCGAAGAGGCCCGCA
CCGATCGCCCTTCCCAACAGTTGCGCAGCCTGAATGGCGAATGGG
[124 nt withheld, positions 7256-7379]
C
[91 nt withheld, positions 7381-7471]
A
[49 nt withheld, positions 7473-7521]
CCTTTGACGTTGGAGTCCACGTTCTTT
[37 nt withheld, positions 7549-7585]
ACCCTATCTCGGTCTATTCTTTTGATTTATAAGGGATTTTGCCGATTTCGGCCTATTGGTTAAAAAATGA
GCTGATTTAACAAAAATTTAACGCGAATTTTAACAAAATATTAACGCTTACAATTTAGGTGGCACTTTTC
GGGGAAATGTGCGCGGAACCCCTATTTGTTTATTTTTCTAAATACATTCAAATATGTATCCGCTCATGAG
ACAATAACCCTGATAAATGCTTCAATAATATTGAAAAAGGAAGAGTATGAGTATTCAACATTTCCGTGTC
GCCCTTATTCCCTTTTTTGCGGCATTTTGCCTTCCTGTTTTTGCTCACCCAGAAACGCTGGTGAAAGTAA
AAGATGCTGAAGATCAGTTGGGTGCACGAGTGGGTTACATCGAACTGGATCTCAACAGCGGTAAGATCCT
TGAGAGTTTTCGCCCCGAAGAACGTTTTCCAATGATGAGCACTTTTAAAGTTCTGCTATGTGGCGCGGTA
TTATCCCGTATTGACGCCGGGCAAGAGCAACTCGGTCGCCGCATACACTATTCTCAGAATGACTTGGTTG
AGTACTCACCAGTCACAGAAAAGCATCTTACGGATGGCATGACAGTAAGAGAATTATGCAGTGCTGCCAT
AACCATGAGTGATAACACTGCGGCCAACTTACTTCTGACAACGATCGGAGGACCGAAGGAGCTAACCGCT
TTTTTGCACAACATGGGGGATCATGTAACTCGCCTTGATCGTTGGGAACCGGAGCTGAATGAAGCCATAC
CAAACGACGAGCGTGACACCACGATGCCTGTAGCAATGGCAACAACGTTGCGCAAACTATTAACTGGCGA
ACTACTTACTCTAGCTTCCCGGCAACAATTAATAGACTGGATGGAGGCGGATAAAGTTGCAGGACCACTT
CTGCGCTCGGCCCTTCCGGCTGGCTGGTTTATTGCTGATAAATCTGGAGCCGGTGAGCGTGGGTCTCGCG
GTATCATTGCAGCACTGGGGCCAGATGGTAAGCCCTCCCGTATCGTAGTTATCTACACGACGGGGAGTCA
GGCAACTATGGATGAACGAAATAGACAGATCGCTGAGATAGGTGCCTCACTGATTAAGCATTGGTAACTG
TCAGACCAAGTTTACTCATATATACTTTAGATTGATTTAAAACTTCATTTTTAATTTAAAAGGATCTAGG
TGAAGATCCTTTTTGATAATCTCATGACCAAAATCCCTTAACGTGAGTTTTCGTTCCACTGAGCGTCAGA
CCCCGTAGAAAAGATCAAAGGATCTTCTTGAGATCCTTTTTTTCTGCGCGTAATCTGCTGCTTGCAAACA
AAAAAACCACCGCTACCAGCGGTGGTTTGTTTGCCGGATCAAGAGCTACCAACTCTTTTTCCGAAGGTAA
CTGGCTTCAGCAGAGCGCAGATACCAAATACTGTTCTTCTAGTGTAGCCGTAGTTAGGCCACCACTTCAA
GAACTCTGTAGCACCGCCTACATACCTCGCTCTGCTAATCCTGTTACCAGTGGCTGCTGCCAGTGGCGAT
AAGTCGTGTCTTACCGGGTTGGACTCAAGACGATAGTTACCGGATAAGGCGCAGCGGTCGGGCTGAACGG
GGGGTTCGTGCACACAGCCCAGCTTGGAGCGAACGACCTACACCGAACTGAGATACCTACAGCGTGAGCT
ATGAGAAAGCGCCACGCTTCCCGAAGGGAGAAAGGCGGACAGGTATCCGGTAAGCGGCAGGGTCGGAACA
GGAGAGCGCACGAGGGAGCTTCCAGGGGGAAACGCCTGGTATCTTTATAGTCCTGTCGGGTTTCGCCACC
TCTGACTTGAGCGTCGATTTTTGTGATGCTCGTCAGGGGGGCGGAGCCTATGGAAAAACGCCAGCAACGC
GGCCTTTTTACGGTTCCTGGCCTTTTGCTGGCCTTTTGCTCACATGTTCTTTCCTGCGTTATCCCCTGAT
TCTGTGGATAACCGTATTACCGCCTTTGAGTGAGCTGATACCGCTCGCCGCAGCCGAACGACCGAGCGCA
GCGAGTCAGTGAGCGAGGAAGCGGAAGAGCGCCCAATACGCAAACCGCCTCTCCCCGCGCGTTGGCCGAT
TCATTAATGCAGCTGGCACGACAGGTTTCCCGACTGGAAAGCGGGCAGTGAGCGCAACGCAATTAATGTG
AGTTAGCTCACTCATTAGGCACCCCAGGCTTTACACTTTATGCTTCCGGCTCGTATGTTGTGTGGAATTG
TGAGCGGATAACAATTTCACACAGGAAACAGCTATGACCATGATTACGCCAAGCGCGCAATTAACCCTCA
CTAAAGGGAACAAAAGCTGGAGCTGCAAGC
