>Addgene plasmid #142039 | TFORF2340 | depositor partial sequence | sequence record 278254 | Insert
ACCGCCACCATGGGACACCTTGAAAATACTTCAGTGGTTTTCCCACGAGCTATTTTCTCTCTCTGTGAAA
AGGAAACCAGGAAATTGACTCTGTGCCTGTTTTCAAGAAGCAGTTCCGCCGAGCATCCTGGGGCCTCCAA
GCCTCCGATAAGCTCCTCCAGTATGACATCACGCATCTTGCTACGCCAGCAACTCATGCGTGAGCAGATG
CAGGAGCAGGAGCGCAGGGAGCAGCAGCAGAAGCTGCAGGCGGCCCAGTTCATGCAACAGAGAGTGCCCG
TGAGTCAGACACCAGCCATAAACGTCAGTGTGCCCACCACCCTTCCCTCTGCCACGCAGGTGCCGATGGA
AGTCCTTAAGGTGCAGACCCACCTCGAAAACCCCACCAAGTACCACATACAGCAAGCCCAACGGCAGCAG
GTAAAGCAGTACCTTTCTACCACTTTAGCAAATAAACATGCCAACCAAGTCCTGAGCTTGCCATGTCCAA
ACCAGCCTGGCGATCATGTCATGCCACCGGTGCCGGGGAGCAGCGCACCCAACAGCCCCATGGCTATGCT
TACGCTTAACTCCAACTGTGAAAAAGAGGGATTTTATAAGTTTGAAGAGCAAAACAGGGCAGAGAGCGAG
TGCCCAGGCATGAACACACATTCACGAGCGTCCTGTATGCAGATGGATGATGTAATCGATGACATCATTA
GCCTAGAATCAAGTTATAATGAGGAAATCTTGGGCTTGATGGATCCTGCTTTGCAAATGGCAAATACGTT
GCCTGTCTCGGGAAACTTGATTGATCTTTATGGAAACCAAGGTCTGCCCCCACCAGGCCTCACCATCAGC
AACTCCTGTCCAGCCAACCTTCCCAACATAAAAAGGGAGCTCACAGAGTCTGAAGCAAGAGCACTGGCCA
AAGAGAGGCAGAAAAAGGACAATCACAACCTGATTGAACGAAGAAGAAGATTTAACATAAATGACCGCAT
TAAAGAACTAGGTACTTTGATTCCCAAGTCAAATGATCCAGACATGCGCTGGAACAAGGGAACCATCTTA
AAAGCATCCGTGGACTATATCCGAAAGTTGCAACGAGAACAGCAACGCGCAAAAGAACTTGAAAACCGAC
AGAAGAAACTGGAGCACGCCAACCGGCATTTGTTGCTCAGAATACAGGAACTTGAAATGCAGGCTCGAGC
TCATGGACTTTCCCTTATTCCATCCACGGGTCTCTGCTCTCCAGATTTGGTGAATCGGATCATCAAGCAA
GAACCCGTTCTTGAGAACTGCAGCCAAGACCTCCTTCAGCATCATGCAGACCTAACCTGTACAACAACTC
TCGATCTCACGGATGGCACCATCACCTTCAACAACAACCTCGGAACTGGGACTGAGGCCAACCAAGCCTA
TAGTGTCCCCACAAAAATGGGATCCAAACTGGAAGACATCCTGATGGACGACACCCTTTCTCCCGTCGGT
GTCACTGATCCACTCCTTTCCTCAGTGTCCCCCGGAGCTTCCAAAACAAGCAGCCGGAGGAGCAGTATGA
GCATGGAAGAGACGGAGCACACTTGTTAGTAATGAACTAGTCCGTAACTTGAAAGTATTTCGATTTCTTG
GCTTTATATATCTTGTGGAAAGGACGACGTTGCCACAATACTATATCCTTG
