>Addgene plasmid #142039 | TFORF2340 | depositor partial sequence | sequence record 278255 | Barcode
CGTTGCCACAATACTATATCCTTG
